>Addgene plasmid #230398 | AiP14486 - pAAV-AiE0616h_3xC2-minBG-SYFP2-WPRE3-BGHpA (Alias: CN4486) | depositor full sequence | sequence record 452886 | Full Sequence
CCTGCAGGCAGCTGCGCGCTCGCTCGCTCACTGAGGCCGCCCGGGCAAAGCCCGGGCGTCGGGCGACCTT
TGGTCGCCCGGCCTCAGTGAGCGAGCGAGCGCGCAGAGAGGGAGTGGCCAACTCCATCACTAGGGGTTCC
TGCGGCCGCACGCGTGCTGGGGGAGGGTGCATGGAGTGACATGGTTTTCACATTTGAGAAAGGTAAGTGG
GAGGGAATATCAGACAACTGCAGAGTGCAGATTATCATTTAAATAAAATCCCCATGGGGCTCGCTGGCAG
CATTAAAATTGCTCCTGCCTCTGTGGCTGGGGGAGGGTGCATGGAGTGACATGGTTTTCACATTTGAGAA
AGGTAAGTGGGAGGGAATATCAGACAACTGCAGAGTGCAGATTATCATTTAAATAAAATCCCCATGGGGC
TCGCTGGCAGCATTAAAATTGCTCCTGCCTCTGTGGCTGGGGGAGGGTGCATGGAGTGACATGGTTTTCA
CATTTGAGAAAGGTAAGTGGGAGGGAATATCAGACAACTGCAGAGTGCAGATTATCATTTAAATAAAATC
CCCATGGGGCTCGCTGGCAGCATTAAAATTGCTCCTGCCTCTGTGGAGCTCGGGCTGGGCATAAAAGTCA
GGGCAGAGCCATCTATTGCTTACATTTGCTTCTGGGATCCAGATCTTTCGAAGCTAGCGCTACCGGTCGC
CACCATGGTGAGCAAGGGCGAGGAGCTGTTCACCGGGGTGGTGCCCATCCTGGTCGAGCTGGACGGCGAC
GTAAACGGCCACAAGTTCAGCGTGTCCGGCGAGGGCGAGGGCGATGCCACCTACGGCAAGCTGACCCTGA
AGCTGATCTGCACCACCGGCAAGCTGCCCGTGCCCTGGCCCACCCTCGTGACCACCCTGGGCTACGGCGT
GCAGTGCTTCGCCCGCTACCCCGACCACATGAAGCAGCACGACTTCTTCAAGTCCGCCATGCCCGAAGGC
TACGTCCAGGAGCGCACCATCTTCTTCAAGGACGACGGCAACTACAAGACCCGCGCCGAGGTGAAGTTCG
AGGGCGACACCCTGGTGAACCGCATCGAGCTGAAGGGCATCGACTTCAAGGAGGACGGCAACATCCTGGG
GCACAAGCTGGAGTACAACTACAACAGCCACAACGTCTATATCACCGCCGACAAGCAGAAGAACGGCATC
AAGGCCAACTTCAAGATCCGCCACAACATCGAGGACGGCGGCGTGCAGCTCGCCGACCACTACCAGCAGA
ACACCCCCATCGGCGACGGCCCCGTGCTGCTGCCCGACAACCACTACCTGAGCTACCAGTCCAAGCTGAG
CAAAGACCCCAACGAGAAGCGCGATCACATGGTCCTGCTGGAGTTCGTGACCGCCGCCGGGATCACTCTC
GGCATGGACGAGCTGTACAAGTAAGTCGACGGCGCGCCGCGGCCGCGAATTCGATATCATAATCAACCTC
TGGATTACAAAATTTGTGAAAGATTGACTGGTATTCTTAACTATGTTGCTCCTTTTACGCTATGTGGATA
CGCTGCTTTAATGCCTTTGTATCATGCTATTGCTTCCCGTATGGCTTTCATTTTCTCCTCCTTGTATAAA
TCCTGGTTAGTTCTTGCCACGGCGGAACTCATCGCCGCCTGCCTTGCCCGCTGCTGGACAGGGGCTCGGC
TGTTGGGCACTGACAATTCCGTGGCTCGAGAGATCTTCGACTGTGCCTTCTAGTTGCCAGCCATCTGTTG
TTTGCCCCTCCCCCGTGCCTTCCTTGACCCTGGAAGGTGCCACTCCCACTGTCCTTTCCTAATAAAATGA
GGAAATTGCATCGCATTGTCTGAGTAGGTGTCATTCTATTCTGGGGGGTGGGGTGGGGCAGGACAGCAAG
GGGGAGGATTGGGAAGACAATAGCAGGCATGCACGTGCGGACCGAGCGGCCGCAGGAACCCCTAGTGATG
GAGTTGGCCACTCCCTCTCTGCGCGCTCGCTCGCTCACTGAGGCCGGGCGACCAAAGGTCGCCCGACGCC
CGGGCTTTGCCCGGGCGGCCTCAGTGAGCGAGCGAGCGCGCAGCTGCCTGCAGGGGCGCCTGATGCGGTA
TTTTCTCCTTACGCATCTGTGCGGTATTTCACACCGCATA
[142 nt withheld, positions 2141-2282]
C
[141 nt withheld, positions 2284-2424]
CCTTTGACGTTGGAGTCCACGTTCTTT
[37 nt withheld, positions 2452-2488]
ACCCTATCTCGGGCTATTCTTTTGATTTATAAGGGATTTTGCCGATTTCGGCCTATTGGTTAAAAAATGA
GCTGATTTAACAAAAATTTAACGCGAATTTTAACAAAATATTAACGTTTACAATTTTATGGTGCACTCTC
AGTACAATCTGCTCTGATGCCGCATAGTTAAGCCAGCCCCGACACCCGCCAACACCCGCTGACGCGCCCT
GACGGGCTTGTCTGCTCCCGGCATCCGCTTACAGACAAGCTGTGACCGTCTCCGGGAGCTGCATGTGTCA
GAGGTTTTCACCGTCATCACCGAAACGCGCGAGACGAAAGGGCCTCGTGATACGCCTATTTTTATAGGTT
AATGTCATGATAATAATGGTTTCTTAGACGTCAGGTGGCACTTTTCGGGGAAATGTGCGCGGAACCCCTA
TTTGTTTATTTTTCTAAATACATTCAAATATGTATCCGCTCATGAGACAATAACCCTGATAAATGCTTCA
ATAATATTGAAAAAGGAAGAGTATGAGTATTCAACATTTCCGTGTCGCCCTTATTCCCTTTTTTGCGGCA
TTTTGCCTTCCTGTTTTTGCTCACCCAGAAACGCTGGTGAAAGTAAAAGATGCTGAAGATCAGTTGGGTG
CACGAGTGGGTTACATCGAACTGGATCTCAACAGCGGTAAGATCCTTGAGAGTTTTCGCCCCGAAGAACG
TTTTCCAATGATGAGCACTTTTAAAGTTCTGCTATGTGGCGCGGTATTATCCCGTATTGACGCCGGGCAA
GAGCAACTCGGTCGCCGCATACACTATTCTCAGAATGACTTGGTTGAGTACTCACCAGTCACAGAAAAGC
ATCTTACGGATGGCATGACAGTAAGAGAATTATGCAGTGCTGCCATAACCATGAGTGATAACACTGCGGC
CAACTTACTTCTGACAACGATCGGAGGACCGAAGGAGCTAACCGCTTTTTTGCACAACATGGGGGATCAT
GTAACTCGCCTTGATCGTTGGGAACCGGAGCTGAATGAAGCCATACCAAACGACGAGCGTGACACCACGA
TGCCTGTAGCAATGGCAACAACGTTGCGCAAACTATTAACTGGCGAACTACTTACTCTAGCTTCCCGGCA
ACAATTAATAGACTGGATGGAGGCGGATAAAGTTGCAGGACCACTTCTGCGCTCGGCCCTTCCGGCTGGC
TGGTTTATTGCTGATAAATCTGGAGCCGGTGAGCGTGGGTCTCGCGGTATCATTGCAGCACTGGGGCCAG
ATGGTAAGCCCTCCCGTATCGTAGTTATCTACACGACGGGGAGTCAGGCAACTATGGATGAACGAAATAG
ACAGATCGCTGAGATAGGTGCCTCACTGATTAAGCATTGGTAACTGTCAGACCAAGTTTACTCATATATA
CTTTAGATTGATTTAAAACTTCATTTTTAATTTAAAAGGATCTAGGTGAAGATCCTTTTTGATAATCTCA
TGACCAAAATCCCTTAACGTGAGTTTTCGTTCCACTGAGCGTCAGACCCCGTAGAAAAGATCAAAGGATC
TTCTTGAGATCCTTTTTTTCTGCGCGTAATCTGCTGCTTGCAAACAAAAAAACCACCGCTACCAGCGGTG
GTTTGTTTGCCGGATCAAGAGCTACCAACTCTTTTTCCGAAGGTAACTGGCTTCAGCAGAGCGCAGATAC
CAAATACTGTCCTTCTAGTGTAGCCGTAGTTAGGCCACCACTTCAAGAACTCTGTAGCACCGCCTACATA
CCTCGCTCTGCTAATCCTGTTACCAGTGGCTGCTGCCAGTGGCGATAAGTCGTGTCTTACCGGGTTGGAC
TCAAGACGATAGTTACCGGATAAGGCGCAGCGGTCGGGCTGAACGGGGGGTTCGTGCACACAGCCCAGCT
TGGAGCGAACGACCTACACCGAACTGAGATACCTACAGCGTGAGCTATGAGAAAGCGCCACGCTTCCCGA
AGGGAGAAAGGCGGACAGGTATCCGGTAAGCGGCAGGGTCGGAACAGGAGAGCGCACGAGGGAGCTTCCA
GGGGGAAACGCCTGGTATCTTTATAGTCCTGTCGGGTTTCGCCACCTCTGACTTGAGCGTCGATTTTTGT
GATGCTCGTCAGGGGGGCGGAGCCTATGGAAAAACGCCAGCAACGCGGCCTTTTTACGGTTCCTGGCCTT
TTGCTGGCCTTTTGCTCACATGT
Features (pLannotate 1.2.2; 13 found; start..end, strand, type, name):
      1..141     -  repeat_region  AAV2 ITR: inverted terminal repeat of adeno-associated virus serotype 2 inverted
    705..1421    +  CDS            SYFP2: SYFP2 is a basic (constitutively fluorescent) yellow fluorescent protein published in 2006, derived from Aequorea victoria. It is reported to be a very rapidly-maturing monomer with moderate acid sensitivity.
   1461..1618    +  misc_feature   WPRE (fragment): woodchuck hepatitis virus posttranscriptional regulatory element
   1624..1704    +  misc_feature   WPRE (fragment): woodchuck hepatitis virus posttranscriptional regulatory element
   1721..1832    +  polyA_signal   bGH poly(A) signal: bovine growth hormone polyadenylation signal
   1944..2084    +  repeat_region  AAV2 ITR: inverted terminal repeat of adeno-associated virus serotype 2 inverted
   2089..2140    -  misc_feature   bom (fragment): basis of mobility region from pBR322
   2159..2539    +  rep_origin     M13 ori (sequence partly withheld): M13 bacteriophage origin of replication; arrow indicates direction of (+) strand synthesis
   2615..2664    -  misc_feature   bom (fragment): basis of mobility region from pBR322
   2766..2801    -  CDS            rop (fragment): Rop protein, which maintains plasmids at low copy number; rop
   2896..3000    +  promoter       AmpR promoter: bla
   3001..3861    +  CDS            AmpR: β-lactamase; bla; confers resistance to ampicillin, carbenicillin, and related antibiotics
   4032..4620    +  rep_origin     ori: high-copy-number ColE1/pMB1/pBR322/pUC origin of replication
