>Addgene plasmid #230398 | AiP14486 - pAAV-AiE0616h_3xC2-minBG-SYFP2-WPRE3-BGHpA (Alias: CN4486) | addgene full sequence | sequence record 461931 | Addgene NGS Result
CCTGCAGGCAGCTGCGCGCTCGCTCGCTCACTGAGGCCGCCCGGGCGTCGGGCGACCTTTGGTCGCCCGG
CCTCAGTGAGCGAGCGAGCGCGCAGAGAGGGAGTGGCCAACTCCATCACTAGGGGTTCCTGCGGCCGCAC
GCGTGCTGGGGGAGGGTGCATGGAGTGACATGGTTTTCACATTTGAGAAAGGTAAGTGGGAGGGAATATC
AGACAACTGCAGAGTGCAGATTATCATTTAAATAAAATCCCCATGGGGCTCGCTGGCAGCATTAAAATTG
CTCCTGCCTCTGTGGCTGGGGGAGGGTGCATGGAGTGACATGGTTTTCACATTTGAGAAAGGTAAGTGGG
AGGGAATATCAGACAACTGCAGAGTGCAGATTATCATTTAAATAAAATCCCCATGGGGCTCGCTGGCAGC
ATTAAAATTGCTCCTGCCTCTGTGGCTGGGGGAGGGTGCATGGAGTGACATGGTTTTCACATTTGAGAAA
GGTAAGTGGGAGGGAATATCAGACAACTGCAGAGTGCAGATTATCATTTAAATAAAATCCCCATGGGGCT
CGCTGGCAGCATTAAAATTGCTCCTGCCTCTGTGGAGCTCGGGCTGGGCATAAAAGTCAGGGCAGAGCCA
TCTATTGCTTACATTTGCTTCTGGGATCCAGATCTTTCGAAGCTAGCGCTACCGGTCGCCACCATGGTGA
GCAAGGGCGAGGAGCTGTTCACCGGGGTGGTGCCCATCCTGGTCGAGCTGGACGGCGACGTAAACGGCCA
CAAGTTCAGCGTGTCCGGCGAGGGCGAGGGCGATGCCACCTACGGCAAGCTGACCCTGAAGCTGATCTGC
ACCACCGGCAAGCTGCCCGTGCCCTGGCCCACCCTCGTGACCACCCTGGGCTACGGCGTGCAGTGCTTCG
CCCGCTACCCCGACCACATGAAGCAGCACGACTTCTTCAAGTCCGCCATGCCCGAAGGCTACGTCCAGGA
GCGCACCATCTTCTTCAAGGACGACGGCAACTACAAGACCCGCGCCGAGGTGAAGTTCGAGGGCGACACC
CTGGTGAACCGCATCGAGCTGAAGGGCATCGACTTCAAGGAGGACGGCAACATCCTGGGGCACAAGCTGG
AGTACAACTACAACAGCCACAACGTCTATATCACCGCCGACAAGCAGAAGAACGGCATCAAGGCCAACTT
CAAGATCCGCCACAACATCGAGGACGGCGGCGTGCAGCTCGCCGACCACTACCAGCAGAACACCCCCATC
GGCGACGGCCCCGTGCTGCTGCCCGACAACCACTACCTGAGCTACCAGTCCAAGCTGAGCAAAGACCCCA
ACGAGAAGCGCGATCACATGGTCCTGCTGGAGTTCGTGACCGCCGCCGGGATCACTCTCGGCATGGACGA
GCTGTACAAGTAAGTCGACGGCGCGCCGCGGCCGCGAATTCGATATCATAATCAACCTCTGGATTACAAA
ATTTGTGAAAGATTGACTGGTATTCTTAACTATGTTGCTCCTTTTACGCTATGTGGATACGCTGCTTTAA
TGCCTTTGTATCATGCTATTGCTTCCCGTATGGCTTTCATTTTCTCCTCCTTGTATAAATCCTGGTTAGT
TCTTGCCACGGCGGAACTCATCGCCGCCTGCCTTGCCCGCTGCTGGACAGGGGCTCGGCTGTTGGGCACT
GACAATTCCGTGGCTCGAGAGATCTTCGACTGTGCCTTCTAGTTGCCAGCCATCTGTTGTTTGCCCCTCC
CCCGTGCCTTCCTTGACCCTGGAAGGTGCCACTCCCACTGTCCTTTCCTAATAAAATGAGGAAATTGCAT
CGCATTGTCTGAGTAGGTGTCATTCTATTCTGGGGGGTGGGGTGGGGCAGGACAGCAAGGGGGAGGATTG
GGAAGACAATAGCAGGCATGAGATCTCACGTGCGGACCGAGCGGCCGCAGGAACCCCTAGTGATGGAGTT
GGCCACTCCCTCTCTGCGCGCTCGCTCGCTCACTGAGGCCGGGCGACCAAAGGTCGCCCGACGCCCGGGC
TTTGCCCGGGCGGCCTCAGTGAGCGAGCGAGCGCGCAGCTGCCTGCAGGGGCGCCTGATGCGGTATTTTC
TCCTTACGCATCTGTGCGGTATTTCACACCGCATA
[95 nt withheld, positions 2136-2230]
T
[46 nt withheld, positions 2232-2277]
C
[141 nt withheld, positions 2279-2419]
CCTTTGACGTTGGAGTCCACGTTCTTT
[37 nt withheld, positions 2447-2483]
ACTCTATCTCGGGCTATTCTTTTGATTTATAAGGGATTTTGCCGATTTCGGTCTATTGGTTAAAAAATGA
GCTGATTTAACAAAAATTTAACGCGAATTTTAACAAAATATTAACGTTTACAATTTTATGGTGCACTCTC
AGTACAATCTGCTCTGATGCCGCATAGTTAAGCCAGCCCCGACACCCGCCAACACCCGCTGACGCGCCCT
GACGGGCTTGTCTGCTCCCGGCATCCGCTTACAGACAAGCTGTGACCGTCTCCGGGAGCTGCATGTGTCA
GAGGTTTTCACCGTCATCACCGAAACGCGCGAGACGAAAGGGCCTCGTGATACGCCTATTTTTATAGGTT
AATGTCATGATAATAATGGTTTCTTAGACGTCAGGTGGCACTTTTCGGGGAAATGTGCGCGGAACCCCTA
TTTGTTTATTTTTCTAAATACATTCAAATATGTATCCGCTCATGAGACAATAACCCTGATAAATGCTTCA
ATAATATTGAAAAAGGAAGAGTATGAGTATTCAACATTTCCGTGTCGCCCTTATTCCCTTTTTTGCGGCA
TTTTGCCTTCCTGTTTTTGCTCACCCAGAAACGCTGGTGAAAGTAAAAGATGCTGAAGATCAGTTGGGTG
CACGAGTGGGTTACATCGAACTGGATCTCAACAGCGGTAAGATCCTTGAGAGTTTTCGCCCCGAAGAACG
TTTTCCAATGATGAGCACTTTTAAAGTTCTGCTATGTGGCGCGGTATTATCCCGTATTGACGCCGGGCAA
GAGCAACTCGGTCGCCGCATACACTATTCTCAGAATGACTTGGTTGAGTACTCACCAGTCACAGAAAAGC
ATCTTACGGATGGCATGACAGTAAGAGAATTATGCAGTGCTGCCATAACCATGAGTGATAACACTGCGGC
CAACTTACTTCTGACAACGATCGGAGGACCGAAGGAGCTAACCGCTTTTTTGCACAACATGGGGGATCAT
GTAACTCGCCTTGATCGTTGGGAACCGGAGCTGAATGAAGCCATACCAAACGACGAGCGTGACACCACGA
TGCCTGTAGCAATGGCAACAACGTTGCGCAAACTATTAACTGGCGAACTACTTACTCTAGCTTCCCGGCA
ACAATTAATAGACTGGATGGAGGCGGATAAAGTTGCAGGACCACTTCTGCGCTCGGCCCTTCCGGCTGGC
TGGTTTATTGCTGATAAATCTGGAGCCGGTGAGCGTGGGTCTCGCGGTATCATTGCAGCACTGGGGCCAG
ATGGTAAGCCCTCCCGTATCGTAGTTATCTACACGACGGGGAGTCAGGCAACTATGGATGAACGAAATAG
ACAGATCGCTGAGATAGGTGCCTCACTGATTAAGCATTGGTAACTGTCAGACCAAGTTTACTCATATATA
CTTTAGATTGATTTAAAACTTCATTTTTAATTTAAAAGGATCTAGGTGAAGATCCTTTTTGATAATCTCA
TGACCAAAATCCCTTAACGTGAGTTTTCGTTCCACTGAGCGTCAGACCCCGTAGAAAAGATCAAAGGATC
TTCTTGAGATCCTTTTTTTCTGCGCGTAATCTGCTGCTTGCAAACAAAAAAACCACCGCTACCAGCGGTG
GTTTGTTTGCCGGATCAAGAGCTACCAACTCTTTTTCCGAAGGTAACTGGCTTCAGCAGAGCGCAGATAC
CAAATACTGTTCTTCTAGTGTAGCCGTAGTTAGGCCACCACTTCAAGAACTCTGTAGCACCGCCTACATA
CCTCGCTCTGCTAATCCTGTTACCAGTGGCTGCTGCCAGTGGCGATAAGTCGTGTCTTACCGGGTTGGAC
TCAAGACGATAGTTACCGGATAAGGCGCAGCGGTCGGGCTGAACGGGGGGTTCGTGCACACAGCCCAGCT
TGGAGCGAACGACCTACACCGAACTGAGATACCTACAGCGTGAGCTATGAGAAAGCGCCACGCTTCCCGA
AGGGAGAAAGGCGGACAGGTATCCGGTAAGCGGCAGGGTCGGAACAGGAGAGCGCACGAGGGAGCTTCCA
GGGGGAAACGCCTGGTATCTTTATAGTCCTGTCGGGTTTCGCCACCTCTGACTTGAGCGTCGATTTTTGT
GATGCTCGTCAGGGGGGCGGAGCCTATGGAAAAACGCCAGCAACGCGGCCTTTTTACGGTTCCTGGCCTT
TTGCTGGCCTTTTGCTCACATGT
Features (pLannotate 1.2.2; 14 found; start..end, strand, type, name):
     12..39      +  repeat_region  AAV2 ITR (fragment): inverted terminal repeat of adeno-associated virus serotype 2 inverted
     68..95      +  repeat_region  AAV2 ITR (fragment): inverted terminal repeat of adeno-associated virus serotype 2 inverted
    694..1410    +  CDS            SYFP2: SYFP2 is a basic (constitutively fluorescent) yellow fluorescent protein published in 2006, derived from Aequorea victoria. It is reported to be a very rapidly-maturing monomer with moderate acid sensitivity.
   1450..1607    +  misc_feature   WPRE (fragment): woodchuck hepatitis virus posttranscriptional regulatory element
   1613..1693    +  misc_feature   WPRE (fragment): woodchuck hepatitis virus posttranscriptional regulatory element
   1710..1821    +  polyA_signal   bGH poly(A) signal: bovine growth hormone polyadenylation signal
   1939..2079    +  repeat_region  AAV2 ITR: inverted terminal repeat of adeno-associated virus serotype 2 inverted
   2084..2135    -  misc_feature   bom (fragment): basis of mobility region from pBR322
   2154..2609    +  rep_origin     f1 ori (sequence partly withheld): f1 bacteriophage origin of replication; arrow indicates direction of (+) strand synthesis
   2610..2659    -  misc_feature   bom (fragment): basis of mobility region from pBR322
   2761..2796    -  CDS            rop (fragment): Rop protein, which maintains plasmids at low copy number; rop
   2891..2995    +  promoter       AmpR promoter: bla
   2996..3856    +  CDS            AmpR: β-lactamase; bla; confers resistance to ampicillin, carbenicillin, and related antibiotics
   4027..4615    +  rep_origin     ori: high-copy-number ColE1/pMB1/pBR322/pUC origin of replication
