[The description below was written by a language model from this plasmid's Addgene catalogue record and pLannotate feature annotations shown in this document.]
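Description:
AiP14486 - pAAV-AiE0616h_3xC2-minBG-SYFP2-WPRE3-BGHpA (alias CN4486) is an AAV transfer plasmid built on a pAAV2 backbone, intended for packaging a reporter genome into recombinant adeno-associated virus for delivery to brain tissue. In bacteria it is maintained at high copy from a ColE1/pUC-type origin and selected with ampicillin through the bla (AmpR) gene and its promoter. The backbone also carries an f1/M13 phage origin and small remnants of pBR322 bom and rop sequences. The listed growth strain is a recombination-deficient one, which fits the need to keep the repeat-rich ITRs intact.

Between the two AAV2 inverted terminal repeats, which provide the signals for genome replication and encapsidation, sits a compact enhancer-reporter cassette. According to the name and catalogue fields, the AiE0616h_3xC2 enhancer lies upstream of the minimal minBG promoter. Neither element is annotated in the feature tables, but both would fall in the unannotated stretch between the left ITR and the coding sequence. A minimal promoter has little activity of its own, so expression of the downstream gene depends on the enhancer, which the record says was designed to drive transgene expression in specific populations of brain cells; the record does not say which populations. The payload is SYFP2, a rapidly maturing monomeric yellow fluorescent protein. It is followed by WPRE3, a shortened woodchuck posttranscriptional regulatory element detected as two fragments, which boosts transcript expression, and then by the bovine growth hormone polyadenylation signal.

The depositor and sequencing-derived records (about 4.7 kb) agree closely. In the sequencing result the left ITR is detected only as short fragments. The construct serves as a fluorescent reporter for labelling and evaluating enhancer-defined cell types.
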