Addgene plasmid #230398: AiP14486 - pAAV-AiE0616h_3xC2-minBG-SYFP2-WPRE3-BGHpA (Alias: CN4486)
Purpose: AiE0616h_3xC2 is an enhancer sequence, designed to drive AAV-mediated transgene expression in specific populations of brain cells
Depositing lab: Allen Institute for Brain Science & Jonathan Ting. Depositing organization: Allen Institute. Publication: A suite of enhancer AAVs and transgenic mouse lines for genetic access to cortical cell types. Ben-Simon Y, Hooper M, Narayan S, Daigle TL, Dwivedi D, Way SW, Oster A, Stafford DA, Mich JK, Taormina MJ, Martinez RA, Opitz-Araya X, Roth JR, Alexander JR, Allen S, Amster A, Arbuckle J, Ayala A, Baker PM, Bakken TE, Barcelli T, Barta S, Bendrick J, Bertagnolli D, Bielstein C, Bishwakarma P, Bowlus J, Boyer G, Brouner K, Casian B, Casper T, Chakka AB, Chakrabarty R, Chance RK, Chavan S, Clark M, Colbert K, Collman F, Daniel S, Departee M, DiValentin P, Donadio N, Dotson N, Egdorf T, Fliss T, Gabitto M, Garcia J, Gary A, Gasperini M, Gloe J, Goldy J, Gore BB, Graybuck L, Greisman N, Haeseleer F, Halterman C, Haradon Z, Hastings SD, Helback O, Ho W, Hockemeyer D, Huang C, Huff S, Hunker A, Johansen N, Jones D, Juneau Z, Kalmbach B, Kannan M, Khem S, Kussick E, Kutsal R, Larsen R, Lee C, Lee AY, Leibly M, Lenz GH, Li S, Liang E, Lusk N, Madigan Z, Malloy J, Malone J, McCue R, Melchor J, Mollenkopf T, Moosman S, Morin E, Newman D, Ng L, Ngo K, Omstead V, Otto S, Oyama A, Pena N, Pham T, Phillips E, Pom CA, Potekhina L, Ransford S, Ray PL, Rette D, Reynoldson C, Rimorin C, Rocha D, Ruiz A, Sanchez REA, Sawyer L, Sedeno-Cortes A, Sevigny JP, Shapovalova N, Shepard N, Shulga L, Sigler AR, Siverts L, Soliman S, Somasundaram S, Staats B, Stewart K, Szelenyi E, Tieu M, Trader C, Tran A, van Velthoven CTJ, Walker M, Wang Y, Weed N, Wirthlin M, Wood T, Wynalda B, Yao Z, Zhou T, Ariza J, Dee N, Reding M, Ronellenfitch K, Mufti S, Sunkin SM, Smith KA, Esposito L, Waters J, Thyagarajan B, Yao S, Lein ES, Zeng H, Levi BP, Ngai J, Ting JT, Tasic B. Cell. 2025 May 16:S0092-8674(25)00513-6. doi: 10.1016/j.cell.2025.05.002. PubMed 40403729.
Backbone
  Vector backbone: pAAV2
  Vector type: AAV
Growth in bacteria
  Bacterial resistance: Ampicillin, 100 μg/mL
  Growth temperature: 37°C
  Growth strain: NEB Stable
  Copy number: High Copy
Gene/Insert
  Gene/Insert name: SYFP2
  Species: Synthetic
  Promoter: minBG
  Cloning method: Gibson Cloning
Terms and licenses: Academic/Nonprofit Terms; Industry Terms: Not Available to Industry
How to cite: AiP14486 - pAAV-AiE0616h_3xC2-minBG-SYFP2-WPRE3-BGHpA (Alias: CN4486) was a gift from Allen Institute for Brain Science & Jonathan Ting (Addgene plasmid # 230398 ; http://n2t.net/addgene:230398 ; RRID:Addgene_230398)
